>Addgene plasmid #122681 | pcDNA3.1-V5H6-mPCSK3 D153A | addgene full sequence | sequence record 244746 | Addgene NGS Result
GACGGATCGGGAGATCTCCCGATCCCCTATGGTGCACTCTCAGTACAATCTGCTCTGATGCCGCATAGTT
AAGCCAGTATCTGCTCCCTGCTTGTGTGTTGGAGGTCGCTGAGTAGTGCGCGAGCAAAATTTAAGCTACA
ACAAGGCAAGGCTTGACCGACAATTGCATGAAGAATCTGCTTAGGGTTAGGCGTTTTGCGCTGCTTCGCG
ATGTACGGGCCAGATATACGCGTTGACATTGATTATTGACTAGTTATTAATAGTAATCAATTACGGGGTC
ATTAGTTCATAGCCCATATATGGAGTTCCGCGTTACATAACTTACGGTAAATGGCCCGCCTGGCTGACCG
CCCAACGACCCCCGCCCATTGACGTCAATAATGACGTATGTTCCCATAGTAACGCCAATAGGGACTTTCC
ATTGACGTCAATGGGTGGAGTATTTACGGTAAACTGCCCACTTGGCAGTACATCAAGTGTATCATATGCC
AAGTACGCCCCCTATTGACGTCAATGACGGTAAATGGCCCGCCTGGCATTATGCCCAGTACATGACCTTA
TGGGACTTTCCTACTTGGCAGTACATCTACGTATTAGTCATCGCTATTACCATGGTGATGCGGTTTTGGC
AGTACATCAATGGGCGTGGATAGCGGTTTGACTCACGGGGATTTCCAAGTCTCCACCCCATTGACGTCAA
TGGGAGTTTGTTTTGGCACCAAAATCAACGGGACTTTCCAAAATGTCGTAACAACTCCGCCCCATTGACG
CAAATGGGCGGTAGGCGTGTACGGTGGGAGGTCTATATAAGCAGAGCTCTCTGGCTAACTAGAGAACCCA
CTGCTTACTGGCTTATCGAAATTAATACGACTCACTATAGGGAGACCCAAGCTGGCTAGTTAAGCTTCAC
CATGGAGCTGAGATCCTGGTTGCTATGGGTGGTCGCAGCAGCAGGAGCCGTGGTCCTGCTGGCAGCTGAT
GCTCAAGGCCAGAAGATCTTCACCAACACCTGGGCCGTGCACATTCCTGGAGGCCCAGCTGTGGCTGATA
GGGTGGCGCAGAAGCATGGCTTCCACAACCTGGGCCAGATCTTCGGTGACTATTACCACTTCTGGCACAG
AGCAGTGACAAAGCGGTCCCTGTCGCCTCACCGCCCGCGGCACAGCCGGCTACAGAGGGAGCCTCAAGTA
AAGTGGCTGGAGCAGCAGGTAGCCAAGCGAAGAGCCAAGAGGGACGTGTATCAGGAGCCCACGGACCCCA
AGTTCCCCCAGCAGTGGTACCTGTCTGGTGTCACTCAGCGAGACCTGAATGTGAAGGAGGCCTGGGCCCA
GGGCTTCACAGGCCATGGCATTGTGGTCTCCATCCTGGCTGACGGCATTGAGAAGAATCATCCCGACCTA
GCAGGCAATTATGACCCTGGAGCCAGTTTTGACGTGAATGACCAGGACCCCGACCCACAGCCTCGGTACA
CACAGATGAATGACAACAGGCATGGCACTCGCTGTGCCGGGGAAGTGGCAGCAGTGGCCAACAATGGTGT
CTGTGGCGTAGGTGTAGCTTACAATGCCCGAATTGGAGGGGTGCGGATGTTGGATGGCGAGGTGACTGAT
GCAGTAGAGGCACGTTCGCTGGGCCTGAATCCCAACCACATCCACATCTACAGCGCCAGCTGGGGCCCTG
AGGACGACGGCAAGACCGTGGATGGACCAGCCCGGCTCGCTGAGGAGGCCTTCTTTCGGGGAGTTAGCCA
GGGCCGAGGAGGGCTGGGCTCCATCTTTGTCTGGGCCTCAGGGAATGGGGGCCGGGAACATGACAGCTGC
AACTGTGACGGCTACACCAACAGCATCTATACACTGTCCATCAGCAGCGCCACACAGTTCGGCAATGTGC
CCTGGTACAGTGAGGCCTGCTCCTCCACACTGGCCACCACCTACAGCAGCGGCAACCAGAATGAGAAGCA
GATCGTGACAACTGACCTGAGGCAGAAGTGCACAGAATCTCACACAGGCACCTCGGCTTCTGCCCCCTTG
GCAGCTGGTATCATTGCTCTCACCCTGGAGGCCAACAAGAACCTCACCTGGCGGGACATGCAGCACCTGG
TAGTGCAGACCTCAAAGCCAGCCCACCTCAACGCTGATGATTGGGCTACCAACGGCGTGGGCCGGAAAGT
GAGCCATTCGTATGGCTACGGGCTGTTGGATGCCGGTGCCATGGTGGCTCTGGCCCAGAACTGGACAACA
GTGGCCCCCCAGCGGAAGTGCATTGTTGAAATCCTGGTGGAACCCAAGGACATCGGCAAACGGCTAGAGG
TGCGCAAGGCGGTGACAGCATGCCTGGGTGAGCCCAACCACATCACCAGGCTGGAACACGTTCAGGCCCG
GCTCACCCTGTCTTACAATCGCCGCGGTGACCTGGCTATCCACCTCATCAGCCCCATGGGCACCCGCTCC
ACCCTGTTAGCTGCCAGACCACATGACTACTCTGCTGATGGGTTTAATGATTGGGCTTTCATGACAACCC
ATTCCTGGGATGAGGATCCGGCTGGCGAATGGGTCCTAGAGATTGAAAATACCAGTGAAGCCAACAACTA
TGGGACGCTGACCAAGTTCACTCTCGTTCTGTATGGCACAGCCCCCGAGGGGCTCTCTACACCTCCAGAA
AGCAGCGGCTGCAAGACCCTCACATCCAGCCAGGCCTGCGTGGTGTGTGAGGAAGGTTACTCTCTGCACC
AGAAAAGCTGTGTCCAGCACTGCCCACCAGGCTTCATCCCCCAAGTCCTTGATACACACTACAGCACTGA
GAATGATGTGGAGATCATCCGTGCCAGCGTCTGTACCCCCTGCCACGCCTCATGTGCCACTTGCCAGGGC
CCGGCCCCCACAGACTGCCTCAGCTGCCCCAGCCATGCCTCCCTGGACCCAGTGGAGCAGACCTGCTCCC
GGCAAAGCCAGAGCAGCCGGGAGTCTCGGCCTCAGCAGCAGCCTCCTGCACTGCGCCCTGAGGTGGAGAT
GGAGCCCCGGCTGCAGGCTGGGTTGGCCTCTCACCTGCCCGAGGTCCTGGCCGGCCTCAGCTGCCTTATC
ATCGTGCTCATCTTTGGCATCGTCTTCCTGTTCCTGCATCGGTGTTCGGGCTTCAGCTTCCGGGGAGTGA
AAGTGTACACCATGGACCGCGGCCTCATCTCCTACAAGGGGCTGCCCCCTGAAGCCTGGCAGGAGGAGTG
CCCATCGGACTCAGAGGAGGACGAGGGCCGGGGCGAGAGGACCGCCTTCATCAAAGACCAGAGCGCCCTT
CGCTCGAGTCTAGAGGGCCCGCGGTTCGAAGGTAAGCCTATCCCTAACCCTCTCCTCGGTCTCGATTCTA
CGCGTACCGGTCATCATCACCATCACCATTGAGTTTAAACCCGCTGATCAGCCTCGACTGTGCCTTCTAG
TTGCCAGCCATCTGTTGTTTGCCCCTCCCCCGTGCCTTCCTTGACCCTGGAAGGTGCCACTCCCACTGTC
CTTTCCTAATAAAATGAGGAAATTGCATCGCATTGTCTGAGTAGGTGTCATTCTATTCTGGGGGGTGGGG
TGGGGCAGGACAGCAAGGGGGAGGATTGGGAAGACAATAGCAGGCATGCTGGGGATGCGGTGGGCTCTAT
GGCTTCTGAGGCGGAAAGAACCAGCTGGGGCTCTAGGGGGTATCCCC
[124 nt withheld, positions 3688-3811]
C
[91 nt withheld, positions 3813-3903]
A
[49 nt withheld, positions 3905-3953]
CCTTTGACGTTGGAGTCCACGTTCTTT
[37 nt withheld, positions 3981-4017]
ACCCTATCTCGGTCTATTCTTTTGATTTATAAGGGATTTTGCCGATTTCGGCCTATTGGTTAAAAAATGA
GCTGATTTAACAAAAATTTAACGCGAATTAATTCTGTGGAATGTGTGTCAGTTAGGGTGTGGAAAGTCCC
CAGGCTCCCCAGCAGGCAGAAGTATGCAAAGCATGCATCTCAATTAGTCAGCAACCAGGTGTGGAAAGTC
CCCAGGCTCCCCAGCAGGCAGAAGTATGCAAAGCATGCATCTCAATTAGTCAGCAACCATAGTCCCGCCC
CTAACTCCGCCCATCCCGCCCCTAACTCCGCCCAGTTCCGCCCATTCTCCGCCCCATGGCTGACTAATTT
TTTTTATTTATGCAGAGGCCGAGGCCGCCTCTGCCTCTGAGCTATTCCAGAAGTAGTGAGGAGGCTTTTT
TGGAGGCCTAGGCTTTTGCAAAAAGCTCCCGGGAGCTTGTATATCCATTTTCGGATCTGATCAAGAGACA
GGATGAGGATCGTTTCGCATGATTGAACAAGATGGATTGCACGCAGGTTCTCCGGCCGCTTGGGTGGAGA
GGCTATTCGGCTATGACTGGGCACAACAGACAATCGGCTGCTCTGATGCCGCCGTGTTCCGGCTGTCAGC
GCAGGGGCGCCCGGTTCTTTTTGTCAAGACCGACCTGTCCGGTGCCCTGAATGAACTGCAGGACGAGGCA
GCGCGGCTATCGTGGCTGGCCACGACGGGCGTTCCTTGCGCAGCTGTGCTCGACGTTGTCACTGAAGCGG
GAAGGGACTGGCTGCTATTGGGCGAAGTGCCGGGGCAGGATCTCCTGTCATCTCACCTTGCTCCTGCCGA
GAAAGTATCCATCATGGCTGATGCAATGCGGCGGCTGCATACGCTTGATCCGGCTACCTGCCCATTCGAC
CACCAAGCGAAACATCGCATCGAGCGAGCACGTACTCGGATGGAAGCCGGTCTTGTCGATCAGGATGATC
TGGACGAAGAGCATCAGGGGCTCGCGCCAGCCGAACTGTTCGCCAGGCTCAAGGCGCGCATGCCCGACGG
CGAGGATCTCGTCGTGACCCATGGCGATGCCTGCTTGCCGAATATCATGGTGGAAAATGGCCGCTTTTCT
GGATTCATCGACTGTGGCCGGCTGGGTGTGGCGGACCGCTATCAGGACATAGCGTTGGCTACCCGTGATA
TTGCTGAAGAGCTTGGCGGCGAATGGGCTGACCGCTTCCTCGTGCTTTACGGTATCGCCGCTCCCGATTC
GCAGCGCATCGCCTTCTATCGCCTTCTTGACGAGTTCTTCTGAGCGGGACTCTGGGGTTCGCGAAATGAC
CGACCAAGCGACGCCCAACCTGCCATCACGAGATTTCGATTCCACCGCCGCCTTCTATGAAAGGTTGGGC
TTCGGAATCGTTTTCCGGGACGCCGGCTGGATGATCCTCCAGCGCGGGGATCTCATGCTGGAGTTCTTCG
CCCACCCCAACTTGTTTATTGCAGCTTATAATGGTTACAAATAAAGCAATAGCATCACAAATTTCACAAA
TAAAGCATTTTTTTCACTGCATTCTAGTTGTGGTTTGTCCAAACTCATCAATGTATCTTATCATGTCTGT
ATACCGTCGACCTCTAGCTAGAGCTTGGCGTAATCATGGTCATAGCTGTTTCCTGTGTGAAATTGTTATC
CGCTCACAATTCCACACAACATACGAGCCGGAAGCATAAAGTGTAAAGCCTGGGGTGCCTAATGAGTGAG
CTAACTCACATTAATTGCGTTGCGCTCACTGCCCGCTTTCCAGTCGGGAAACCTGTCGTGCCAGCTGCAT
TAATGAATCGGCCAACGCGCGGGGAGAGGCGGTTTGCGTATTGGGCGCTCTTCCGCTTCCTCGCTCACTG
ACTCGCTGCGCTCGGTCGTTCGGCTGCGGCGAGCGGTATCAGCTCACTCAAAGGCGGTAATACGGTTATC
CACAGAATCAGGGGATAACGCAGGAAAGAACATGTGAGCAAAAGGCCAGCAAAAGGCCAGGAACCGTAAA
AAGGCCGCGTTGCTGGCGTTTTTCCATAGGCTCCGCCCCCCTGACGAGCATCACAAAAATCGACGCTCAA
GTCAGAGGTGGCGAAACCCGACAGGACTATAAAGATACCAGGCGTTTCCCCCTGGAAGCTCCCTCGTGCG
CTCTCCTGTTCCGACCCTGCCGCTTACCGGATACCTGTCCGCCTTTCTCCCTTCGGGAAGCGTGGCGCTT
TCTCATAGCTCACGCTGTAGGTATCTCAGTTCGGTGTAGGTCGTTCGCTCCAAGCTGGGCTGTGTGCACG
AACCCCCCGTTCAGCCCGACCGCTGCGCCTTATCCGGTAACTATCGTCTTGAGTCCAACCCGGTAAGACA
CGACTTATCGCCACTGGCAGCAGCCACTGGTAACAGGATTAGCAGAGCGAGGTATGTAGGCGGTGCTACA
GAGTTCTTGAAGTGGTGGCCTAACTACGGCTACACTAGAAGAACAGTATTTGGTATCTGCGCTCTGCTGA
AGCCAGTTACCTTCGGAAAAAGAGTTGGTAGCTCTTGATCCGGCAAACAAACCACCGCTGGTAGCGGTGG
TTTTTTTGTTTGCAAGCAGCAGATTACGCGCAGAAAAAAAGGATCTCAAGAAGATCCTTTGATCTTTTCT
ACGGGGTCTGACGCTCAGTGGAACGAAAACTCACGTTAAGGGATTTTGGTCATGAGATTATCAAAAAGGA
TCTTCACCTAGATCCTTTTAAATTAAAAATGAAGTTTTAAATCAATCTAAAGTATATATGAGTAAACTTG
GTCTGACAGTTACCAATGCTTAATCAGTGAGGCACCTATCTCAGCGATCTGTCTATTTCGTTCATCCATA
GTTGCCTGACTCCCCGTCGTGTAGATAACTACGATACGGGAGGGCTTACCATCTGGCCCCAGTGCTGCAA
TGATACCGCGAGACCCACGCTCACCGGCTCCAGATTTATCAGCAATAAACCAGCCAGCCGGAAGGGCCGA
GCGCAGAAGTGGTCCTGCAACTTTATCCGCCTCCATCCAGTCTATTAATTGTTGCCGGGAAGCTAGAGTA
AGTAGTTCGCCAGTTAATAGTTTGCGCAACGTTGTTGCCATTGCTACAGGCATCGTGGTGTCACGCTCGT
CGTTTGGTATGGCTTCATTCAGCTCCGGTTCCCAACGATCAAGGCGAGTTACATGATCCCCCATGTTGTG
CAAAAAAGCGGTTAGCTCCTTCGGTCCTCCGATCGTTGTCAGAAGTAAGTTGGCCGCAGTGTTATCACTC
ATGGTTATGGCAGCACTGCATAATTCTCTTACTGTCATGCCATCCGTAAGATGCTTTTCTGTGACTGGTG
AGTACTCAACCAAGTCATTCTGAGAATAGTGTATGCGGCGACCGAGTTGCTCTTGCCCGGCGTCAATACG
GGATAATACCGCGCCACATAGCAGAACTTTAAAAGTGCTCATCATTGGAAAACGTTCTTCGGGGCGAAAA
CTCTCAAGGATCTTACCGCTGTTGAGATCCAGTTCGATGTAACCCACTCGTGCACCCAACTGATCTTCAG
CATCTTTTACTTTCACCAGCGTTTCTGGGTGAGCAAAAACAGGAAGGCAAAATGCCGCAAAAAAGGGAAT
AAGGGCGACACGGAAATGTTGAATACTCATACTCTTCCTTTTTCAATATTATTGAAGCATTTATCAGGGT
TATTGTCTCATGAGCGGATACATATTTGAATGTATTTAGAAAAATAAACAAATAGGGGTTCCGCGCACAT
TTCCCCGAAAAGTGCCACCTGACGTC
Features (pLannotate 1.2.2; 21 found; start..end, strand, type, name):
     28..80      -  misc_feature   bom (fragment): basis of mobility region from pBR322
    235..614     +  enhancer       CMV enhancer: human cytomegalovirus immediate early enhancer
    615..818     +  promoter       CMV promoter: human cytomegalovirus (CMV) immediate early promoter
    814..847     +  LTR            5' LTR (truncated) (fragment): truncated 5' long terminal repeat (LTR) from HIV-1
    863..881     +  promoter       T7 promoter: promoter for bacteriophage T7 RNA polymerase
    912..3290    +  CDS            Furin: FURIN_MOUSE - Also known as Fur, Pcsk3. Experimental evidence at protein level: Swiss-Prot protein existence level 1. Ubiquitous endoprotease within constitutive secretory pathways capable of cleavage at the RX(K/R)R consensus motif (By similarity). Mediates processing of TGFB1, an essential step in TGF- beta-1 activation (By similarity). Converts through proteolytic cleavage the non-functional Brain natriuretic factor prohormone into its active hormone BNP(1-45) (By similarity). From Mus musculus (Mouse).
   3321..3362    +  CDS            V5 tag: epitope tag from simian virus 5
   3418..3642    +  polyA_signal   bGH poly(A) signal: bovine growth hormone polyadenylation signal
   3646..3667    +  promoter       SV40 promoter (fragment): SV40 enhancer and early promoter
   3688..4116    +  rep_origin     f1 ori (sequence partly withheld): f1 bacteriophage origin of replication; arrow indicates direction of (+) strand synthesis
   4130..4459    +  promoter       SV40 promoter: SV40 enhancer and early promoter
   4526..5317    +  CDS            neo: KKA2_KLEPN - Also known as kan, nptII. Experimental evidence at protein level: Swiss-Prot protein existence level 1. Resistance to kanamycin, neomycin, paromomycin, ribostamycin, butirosin and gentamicin B. From Klebsiella pneumoniae.
   5343..5501    +  CDS            ble (fragment): BLE_KLEPN - Experimental evidence at protein level: Swiss-Prot protein existence level 1. Binding protein with a strong affinity to the bleomycin family of antibiotics. Binds to CL990; an antimitotic-antibiotic compound. From Klebsiella pneumoniae.
   5496..5617    +  polyA_signal   SV40 poly(A) signal: SV40 polyadenylation signal
   5690..5706    -  protein_bind   lac operator: The lac repressor binds to the lac operator to inhibit transcription in E. coli. This inhibition can be relieved by adding lactose or isopropyl-β-D-thiogalactopyranoside (IPTG). lac repressor encoded by lacI
   5714..5744    -  promoter       lac promoter: promoter for the E. coli lac operon
   5759..5780    -  protein_bind   CAP binding site: CAP binding activates transcription in the presence of cAMP. E. coli catabolite activator protein
   5793..5885    -  CDS            lacI (fragment): lac repressor; lacI; The lac repressor binds to the lac operator to inhibit transcription in E. coli. This inhibition can be relieved by adding lactose or isopropyl-β-D-thiogalactopyranoside (IPTG).
   6068..6656    -  rep_origin     ori: high-copy-number ColE1/pMB1/pBR322/pUC origin of replication
   6827..7687    -  CDS            AmpR: β-lactamase; bla; confers resistance to ampicillin, carbenicillin, and related antibiotics
   7688..7792    -  promoter       AmpR promoter: bla
