[The description below was written by a language model from this plasmid's Addgene catalogue record and pLannotate feature annotations shown in this document.]
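Description:
pcDNA3.1-V5H6-mPCSK3 D153A is a mammalian expression plasmid built on the Invitrogen pcDNA3.1/V5-His backbone. It carries the mouse furin (Furin, also called PCSK3, PACE or SPC1) coding sequence, transcript variant 1, with aspartic acid 153 changed to alanine by site-directed mutagenesis. The plasmid is about 7.8 kb and is maintained in E. coli at high copy through a ColE1/pUC-type origin, with selection by the β-lactamase (AmpR) gene. An f1 origin is also present, which permits single-stranded DNA production. The short HIV-1 LTR, ble, lacI and bom hits in the generated feature table are only fragments, most likely annotation matches to backbone sequence rather than functional parts.

The furin open reading frame sits downstream of the human CMV immediate-early enhancer and promoter, which drive strong constitutive transcription in mammalian cells. A T7 promoter lies just upstream of the insert and can be used for in vitro transcription or sequencing. The coding sequence is followed by a V5 epitope tag and the bovine growth hormone polyadenylation signal. The construct name and backbone also imply a C-terminal hexahistidine tag, but the feature table does not annotate one separately. A second cassette, made up of the SV40 early promoter, the neomycin phosphotransferase gene and the SV40 poly(A) signal, allows G418 selection of stably transfected cells.

Furin is a proprotein convertase that cleaves substrates at RX(K/R)R motifs in the secretory pathway. The record does not describe the functional effect of the D153A substitution. The associated study concerns proteolytic maturation of growth differentiation factor 15 by PCSK3, PCSK5 and PCSK6, so the mutant probably serves as a comparison with wild-type enzyme in transfected-cell cleavage experiments, with the V5 tag used for detection.
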