Addgene plasmid #122681: pcDNA3.1-V5H6-mPCSK3 D153A
Purpose: Expresses mutated mouse PCSK3 in mammalian cells (aspartic acid at position 153 mutated to alanine via site directed mutagenesis)
Depositing lab: Liming Pei. Depositing organization: Children's Hospital of Philadelphia. Publication: Growth Differentiation Factor 15 Maturation Requires Proteolytic Cleavage by PCSK3, -5, and -6. Li JJ, Liu J, Lupino K, Liu X, Zhang L, Pei L. Mol Cell Biol. 2018 Oct 15;38(21). pii: MCB.00249-18. doi: 10.1128/MCB.00249-18. Print 2018 Nov 1. PubMed 30104250.
Backbone
  Vector backbone: pcDNA3.1/V5-His
  Backbone manufacturer: Invitrogen
  Backbone size w/o insert (bp): 5428
  Total vector size (bp): 7809
  Vector type: Mammalian Expression
Growth in bacteria
  Bacterial resistance: Ampicillin, 100 μg/mL
  Growth temperature: 37°C
  Growth strain: DH5alpha
  Copy number: High Copy
Gene/Insert
  Gene/Insert name: Mus musculus furin (paired basic amino acid cleaving enzyme) (Furin), transcript variant 1
  Species: M. musculus (mouse)
  Insert size (bp): 2381
  Mutation: changed Aspartic Acid 153 to Alanine
  GenBank ID: NM_011046.3
  Entrez Gene: Furin (a.k.a. 9130404I01Rik, Fur, PACE, Pcsk3, SPC1)
Terms and licenses: Academic/Nonprofit Terms; Industry Terms: Not Available to Industry
How to cite: pcDNA3.1-V5H6-mPCSK3 D153A was a gift from Liming Pei (Addgene plasmid # 122681 ; http://n2t.net/addgene:122681 ; RRID:Addgene_122681)
